LOCUS       Exported 5164 bp ds-DNA circular SYN 12-MAY-2021
DEFINITION  AAV vector expressing Cre from rTH promoter.
ACCESSION   .
VERSION     .
KEYWORDS    AAV.rTH.PI.Cre.SV40
SOURCE      synthetic DNA construct
  ORGANISM  synthetic DNA construct
REFERENCE   1 (bases 1 to 5164)
  TITLE     AAV plasmids
  JOURNAL   Unpublished
REFERENCE   2 (bases 1 to 5164)
  AUTHORS   .
  TITLE     Direct Submission
  JOURNAL   Exported May 12, 2021 from SnapGene Server 1.1.58
            http://www.snapgene.com
FEATURES             Location/Qualifiers
     source          1..5164
                     /organism="synthetic DNA construct"
                     /mol_type="other DNA"
     repeat_region   1..130
                     /label=AAV2 ITR
     intron          603..735
                     /label=chimeric intron
                     /note="chimera between introns from human beta-globin and
                     immunoglobulin heavy chain genes"
     primer_bind     718..737
                     /label=pMT2-F
                     /note="Synthetic intron, forward primer"
     promoter        780..798
                     /label=T7 promoter
                     /note="promoter for bacteriophage T7 RNA polymerase"
     CDS             847..1878
                     /codon_start=1
                     /product="site-specific recombinase"
                     /label=Cre
                     /note="Cre is a site-specific recombinase from
                     bacteriophage P1. Recombination occurs at loxP sequences."
                     /translation="MSNLLTVHQNLPALPVDATSDEVRKNLMDMFRDRQAFSEHTWKML
                     LSVCRSWAAWCKLNNRKWFPAEPEDVRDYLLYLQARGLAVKTIQQHLGQLNMLHRRSGL
                     PRPSDSNAVSLVMRRIRKENVDAGERAKQALAFERTDFDQVRSLMENSDRCQDIRNLAF
                     LGIAYNTLLRIAEIARIRVKDISRTDGGRMLIHIGRTKTLVSTAGVEKALSLGVTKLVE
                     RWISVSGVADDPNNYLFCRVRKNGVAAPSATSQLSTRALEGIFEATHRLIYGAKDDSGQ
                     RYLAWSGHSARVGAARDMARAGVSIPEIMQAGGWTNVNIVMNYIRNLDSETGAMVRLLE
                     DGD"
     polyA_signal    1931..2052
                     /label=SV40 poly(A) signal
                     /note="SV40 polyadenylation signal"
     primer_bind     complement(1942..1961)
                     /label=EBV-rev
                     /note="SV40 polyA terminator, reverse primer"
     primer_bind     1996..2015
                     /label=SV40pA-R
                     /note="SV40 polyA, reverse primer"
     repeat_region   2214..2343
                     /label=AAV2 ITR
     primer_bind     complement(2362..2379)
                     /label=M13 Forward
                     /note="In lacZ gene. Also called M13-F20 or M13 (-21)
                     Forward"
     primer_bind     complement(2362..2378)
                     /label=M13 fwd
                     /note="common sequencing primer, one of multiple similar
                     variants"
     primer_bind     complement(2371..2393)
                     /label=M13/pUC Forward
                     /note="In lacZ gene"
     rep_origin      2520..2975
                     /direction=RIGHT
                     /label=f1 ori
                     /note="f1 bacteriophage origin of replication; arrow
                     indicates direction of (+) strand synthesis"
     primer_bind     complement(2607..2626)
                     /label=F1ori-R
                     /note="F1 origin, reverse primer"
     primer_bind     2817..2838
                     /label=F1ori-F
                     /note="F1 origin, forward primer"
     promoter        3001..3105
                     /gene="bla"
                     /label=AmpR promoter
     CDS             3106..3966
                     /codon_start=1
                     /gene="bla"
                     /product="beta-lactamase"
                     /label=AmpR
                     /note="confers resistance to ampicillin, carbenicillin, and
                     related antibiotics"
                     /translation="MSIQHFRVALIPFFAAFCLPVFAHPETLVKVKDAEDQLGARVGYI
                     ELDLNSGKILESFRPEERFPMMSTFKVLLCGAVLSRIDAGQEQLGRRIHYSQNDLVEYS
                     PVTEKHLTDGMTVRELCSAAITMSDNTAANLLLTTIGGPKELTAFLHNMGDHVTRLDRW
                     EPELNEAIPNDERDTTMPVAMATTLRKLLTGELLTLASRQQLIDWMEADKVAGPLLRSA
                     LPAGWFIADKSGAGERGSRGIIAALGPDGKPSRIVVIYTTGSQATMDERNRQIAEIGAS
                     LIKHW"
     primer_bind     complement(3324..3343)
                     /label=Amp-R
                     /note="Ampicillin resistance gene, reverse primer"
     rep_origin      4137..4725
                     /direction=RIGHT
                     /label=ori
                     /note="high-copy-number ColE1/pMB1/pBR322/pUC origin of
                     replication"
     primer_bind     4626..4645
                     /label=pBR322ori-F
                     /note="pBR322 origin, forward primer"
     primer_bind     4879..4896
                     /label=L4440
                     /note="L4440 vector, forward primer"
     protein_bind    5013..5034
                     /label=CAP binding site
                     /bound_moiety="E. coli catabolite activator protein"
                     /note="CAP binding activates transcription in the presence
                     of cAMP."
     promoter        5049..5079
                     /label=lac promoter
                     /note="promoter for the E. coli lac operon"
     protein_bind    5087..5103
                     /label=lac operator
                     /bound_moiety="lac repressor encoded by lacI"
                     /note="The lac repressor binds to the lac operator to
                     inhibit transcription in E. coli. This inhibition can be
                     relieved by adding lactose or
                     isopropyl-beta-D-thiogalactopyranoside (IPTG)."
     primer_bind     5092..5114
                     /label=M13/pUC Reverse
                     /note="In lacZ gene"
     primer_bind     5111..5127
                     /label=M13 rev
                     /note="common sequencing primer, one of multiple similar
                     variants"
     primer_bind     5111..5127
                     /label=M13 Reverse
                     /note="In lacZ gene. Also called M13-rev"
ORIGIN
        1 ctgcgcgctc gctcgctcac tgaggccgcc cgggcaaagc ccgggcgtcg ggcgaccttt
       61 ggtcgcccgg cctcagtgag cgagcgagcg cgcagagagg gagtggccaa ctccatcact
      121 aggggttcct tgtagttaat gattaacccg ccatgctact tatctacgta gccatgctct
      181 aggaagatca attcctagcg gtctcctgtc ccacagaata ccagccagcc cctgccctac
      241 gtcgtgcctc gggctgaggg tgattcagag gcaggtgcct gtgacagtgg atgcaattag
      301 atctaatggg acggaggcct ttctcgtcgc cctcgctcca tgcccacccc cgcctccctc
      361 aggcacagca ggcgtggaga ggatgcgcag gaggtaggag gtgggggacc cagaggggct
      421 ttgacgtcag cctggccttt aaagagggcg cctgcctggc gagggctgtg gagacagaac
      481 tcgggaccac cagaagcttt attgcggtag tttatcacag ttaaattgct aacgcagtca
      541 gtgcttctga cacaacagtc tcgaacttaa gctgcagaag ttggtcgtga ggcactgggc
      601 aggtaagtat caaggttaca agacaggttt aaggagacca atagaaactg ggcttgtcga
      661 gacagagaag actcttgcgt ttctgatagg cacctattgg tcttactgac atccactttg
      721 cctttctctc cacaggtgtc cactcccagt tcaattacag ctcttaaggc tagagtactt
      781 aatacgactc actataggct agtcgagaat tgtacacttt acttaaaacc attatctgag
      841 tgtgaaatgt ccaatttact gaccgtacac caaaatttgc ctgcattacc ggtcgatgca
      901 acgagtgatg aggttcgcaa gaacctgatg gacatgttca gggatcgcca ggcgttttct
      961 gagcatacct ggaaaatgct tctgtccgtt tgccggtcgt gggcggcatg gtgcaagttg
     1021 aataaccgga aatggtttcc cgcagaacct gaagatgttc gcgattatct tctatatctt
     1081 caggcgcgcg gtctggcagt aaaaactatc cagcaacatt tgggccagct aaacatgctt
     1141 catcgtcggt ccgggctgcc acgaccaagt gacagcaatg ctgtttcact ggttatgcgg
     1201 cggatccgaa aagaaaacgt tgatgccggt gaacgtgcaa aacaggctct agcgttcgaa
     1261 cgcactgatt tcgaccaggt tcgttcactc atggaaaata gcgatcgctg ccaggatata
     1321 cgtaatctgg catttctggg gattgcttat aacaccctgt tacgtatagc cgaaattgcc
     1381 aggatcaggg ttaaagatat ctcacgtact gacggtggga gaatgttaat ccatattggc
     1441 agaacgaaaa cgctggttag caccgcaggt gtagagaagg cacttagcct gggggtaact
     1501 aaactggtcg agcgatggat ttccgtctct ggtgtagctg atgatccgaa taactacctg
     1561 ttttgccggg tcagaaaaaa tggtgttgcc gcgccatctg ccaccagcca gctatcaact
     1621 cgcgccctgg aagggatttt tgaagcaact catcgattga tttacggcgc taaggatgac
     1681 tctggtcaga gatacctggc ctggtctgga cacagtgccc gtgtcggagc cgcgcgagat
     1741 atggcccgcg ctggagtttc aataccggag atcatgcaag ctggtggctg gaccaatgta
     1801 aatattgtca tgaactatat ccgtaacctg gatagtgaaa caggggcaat ggtgcgcctg
     1861 ctggaagatg gcgattagcc attaacgcgg cgtggtacct ctagagtcgg gccgcttcga
     1921 gcagacatga taagatacat tgatgagttt ggacaaacca caactagaat gcagtgaaaa
     1981 aaatgcttta tttgtgaaat ttgtgatgct attgctttat ttgtaaccat tataagctgc
     2041 aataaacaag ttaacaacaa caattgcatt cattttatgt ttcaggttca gggggagatg
     2101 tgggaggttt tttaaagcaa gtaaaacctc tacaaatgtg gtaaaatcga taaggatctt
     2161 cctagagcat ggctacgtag ataagtagca tggcgggtta atcattaact acaaggaacc
     2221 cctagtgatg gagttggcca ctccctctct gcgcgctcgc tcgctcactg aggccgggcg
     2281 accaaaggtc gcccgacgcc cgggctttgc ccgggcggcc tcagtgagcg agcgagcgcg
     2341 cagccttaat taacctaatt cactggccgt cgttttacaa cgtcgtgact gggaaaaccc
     2401 tggcgttacc caacttaatc gccttgcagc acatccccct ttcgccagct ggcgtaatag
     2461 cgaagaggcc cgcaccgatc gcccttccca acagttgcgc agcctgaatg gcgaatgggn
     2521 nnnnnnnnnn nnnnnnnnnn nnnnnnnnnn nnnnnnnnnn nnnnnnnnnn nnnnnnnnnn
     2581 nnnnnnnnnn nnnnnnnnnn nnnnnnnnnn nnnnnnnnnn nnnnnnnnnn nnnnnnnnnn
     2641 nnncnnnnnn nnnnnnnnnn nnnnnnnnnn nnnnnnnnnn nnnnnnnnnn nnnnnnnnnn
     2701 nnnnnnnnnn nnnnnnnnnn nnnnnnnnnn nnnnnannnn nnnnnnnnnn nnnnnnnnnn
     2761 nnnnnnnnnn nnnnnnnnnn nnnnnccttt gacgttggag tccacgttct ttaatagtgg
     2821 actcttgttc caaactggaa caacactcaa ccctatctcg gtctattctt ttgatttata
     2881 agggattttg ccgatttcgg cctattggtt aaaaaatgag ctgatttaac aaaaatttaa
     2941 cgcgaatttt aacaaaatat taacgcttac aatttaggtg gcacttttcg gggaaatgtg
     3001 cgcggaaccc ctatttgttt atttttctaa atacattcaa atatgtatcc gctcatgaga
     3061 caataaccct gataaatgct tcaataatat tgaaaaagga agagtatgag tattcaacat
     3121 ttccgtgtcg cccttattcc cttttttgcg gcattttgcc ttcctgtttt tgctcaccca
     3181 gaaacgctgg tgaaagtaaa agatgctgaa gatcagttgg gtgcacgagt gggttacatc
     3241 gaactggatc tcaacagcgg taagatcctt gagagttttc gccccgaaga acgttttcca
     3301 atgatgagca cttttaaagt tctgctatgt ggcgcggtat tatcccgtat tgacgccggg
     3361 caagagcaac tcggtcgccg catacactat tctcagaatg acttggttga gtactcacca
     3421 gtcacagaaa agcatcttac ggatggcatg acagtaagag aattatgcag tgctgccata
     3481 accatgagtg ataacactgc ggccaactta cttctgacaa cgatcggagg accgaaggag
     3541 ctaaccgctt ttttgcacaa catgggggat catgtaactc gccttgatcg ttgggaaccg
     3601 gagctgaatg aagccatacc aaacgacgag cgtgacacca cgatgcctgt agcaatggca
     3661 acaacgttgc gcaaactatt aactggcgaa ctacttactc tagcttcccg gcaacaatta
     3721 atagactgga tggaggcgga taaagttgca ggaccacttc tgcgctcggc ccttccggct
     3781 ggctggttta ttgctgataa atctggagcc ggtgagcgtg ggtctcgcgg tatcattgca
     3841 gcactggggc cagatggtaa gccctcccgt atcgtagtta tctacacgac ggggagtcag
     3901 gcaactatgg atgaacgaaa tagacagatc gctgagatag gtgcctcact gattaagcat
     3961 tggtaactgt cagaccaagt ttactcatat atactttaga ttgatttaaa acttcatttt
     4021 taatttaaaa ggatctaggt gaagatcctt tttgataatc tcatgaccaa aatcccttaa
     4081 cgtgagtttt cgttccactg agcgtcagac cccgtagaaa agatcaaagg atcttcttga
     4141 gatccttttt ttctgcgcgt aatctgctgc ttgcaaacaa aaaaaccacc gctaccagcg
     4201 gtggtttgtt tgccggatca agagctacca actctttttc cgaaggtaac tggcttcagc
     4261 agagcgcaga taccaaatac tgttcttcta gtgtagccgt agttaggcca ccacttcaag
     4321 aactctgtag caccgcctac atacctcgct ctgctaatcc tgttaccagt ggctgctgcc
     4381 agtggcgata agtcgtgtct taccgggttg gactcaagac gatagttacc ggataaggcg
     4441 cagcggtcgg gctgaacggg gggttcgtgc acacagccca gcttggagcg aacgacctac
     4501 accgaactga gatacctaca gcgtgagcta tgagaaagcg ccacgcttcc cgaagggaga
     4561 aaggcggaca ggtatccggt aagcggcagg gtcggaacag gagagcgcac gagggagctt
     4621 ccagggggaa acgcctggta tctttatagt cctgtcgggt ttcgccacct ctgacttgag
     4681 cgtcgatttt tgtgatgctc gtcagggggg cggagcctat ggaaaaacgc cagcaacgcg
     4741 gcctttttac ggttcctggc cttttgctgg ccttttgctc acatgttctt tcctgcgtta
     4801 tcccctgatt ctgtggataa ccgtattacc gcctttgagt gagctgatac cgctcgccgc
     4861 agccgaacga ccgagcgcag cgagtcagtg agcgaggaag cggaagagcg cccaatacgc
     4921 aaaccgcctc tccccgcgcg ttggccgatt cattaatgca gctggcacga caggtttccc
     4981 gactggaaag cgggcagtga gcgcaacgca attaatgtga gttagctcac tcattaggca
     5041 ccccaggctt tacactttat gcttccggct cgtatgttgt gtggaattgt gagcggataa
     5101 caatttcaca caggaaacag ctatgaccat gattacgcca gatttaatta aggccttaat
     5161 tagg
//
