[The description below was written by a language model from this plasmid's Addgene catalogue record and the feature table of its GenBank file.]
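Description:
AAV.rTH.PI.Cre.SV40 is a 5,164 bp circular AAV transfer (cis) plasmid built on a pAAV backbone and intended for packaging a recombinant adeno-associated virus genome that delivers Cre recombinase to mammalian cells. In bacteria it is maintained by a high-copy ColE1/pUC-type origin and selected with ampicillin through the bla (AmpR) gene. The backbone also carries an f1 phage origin and remnants of the lacZ region (lac promoter, operator, CAP site and M13 primer sites), which play no role in the viral payload. A recombination-deficient strain is listed for propagation, consistent with the need to keep the repeat-rich ITRs intact.

The payload lies between two AAV2 inverted terminal repeats, which are the cis elements required for replication and encapsidation of the vector genome when rep/cap and helper functions are supplied in trans. The catalogue gives the promoter as rTH, generally understood as a rat tyrosine hydroxylase promoter fragment. It is not annotated in the feature table, but an unannotated stretch of a few hundred bases between the left ITR and the intron is where it would be expected to sit. Downstream come a chimeric beta-globin/immunoglobulin heavy chain intron (the "PI" in the name), which typically improves transcript processing and expression, a short T7 promoter, the Cre coding sequence, and an SV40 polyadenylation signal.

Cre acts on loxP sites, so the vector would be used to trigger excision or inversion of floxed alleles or Cre-dependent reporters in cells where the TH promoter is active, presumably catecholaminergic neurons. The record notes availability as AAV9 and retrograde-serotype viral preparations.
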