Addgene plasmid #107788: AAV.rTH.PI.Cre.SV40
Purpose: AAV vector expressing Cre from rTH promoter
Depositing lab: James M. Wilson.
Backbone
  Vector backbone: pAAV
  Vector type: Mammalian Expression, AAV
Growth in bacteria
  Bacterial resistance: Ampicillin, 100 μg/mL
  Growth temperature: 37°C
  Growth strain: NEB Stable
  Copy number: Unknown
Gene/Insert
  Gene/Insert name: Cre
  Promoter: rTH
  Cloning method: Unknown
  Sequencing primers: 5′ unknown
Terms and licenses: Academic/Nonprofit Terms; Industry Terms: Not Available to Industry
Depositor comments: AV-9-PV2394 From University of Pennsylvania Vector Core
How to cite: AAV.rTH.PI.Cre.SV40 was a gift from James M. Wilson (Addgene plasmid # 107788 ; http://n2t.net/addgene:107788 ; RRID:Addgene_107788) For viral preps, please replace (Addgene plasmid # 107788) in the above sentence with: (Addgene viral prep # 107788-AAV9) or (Addgene viral prep # 107788-AAVrg)
